>Addgene plasmid #174672 | 6xHis-MBP-huBfCas12a | addgene full sequence | sequence record 345928 | Addgene NGS Result
CAAGGAGATGGCGCCCAACAGTCCCCCGGCCACGGGGCCTGCCACCATACCCACGCCGAAACAAGCGCTC
ATGAGCCCGAAGTGGCGAGCCCGATCTTCCCCATCGGTGATGTCGGCGATATAGGCGCCAGCAACCGCAC
CTGTGGCGCCGGTGATGCCGGCCACGATGCGTCCGGCGTAGAGGATCGAGATCTCGATCCCGCGAAATTA
ATACGACTCACTATAGGGGAATTGTGAGCGGATAACAATTCCCCTCTAGAAATAATTTTGTTTAACTTTA
AGAAGGAGATATACCATGGGTTCTTCTCACCATCACCATCACCATGGTTCTTCTATGAAAATCGAAGAAG
GTAAACTGGTAATCTGGATTAACGGCGATAAAGGCTATAACGGTCTCGCTGAAGTCGGTAAGAAATTCGA
GAAAGATACCGGAATTAAAGTCACCGTTGAGCATCCGGATAAACTGGAAGAGAAATTCCCACAGGTTGCG
GCAACTGGCGATGGCCCTGACATTATCTTCTGGGCACACGACCGCTTTGGTGGCTACGCTCAATCTGGCC
TGTTGGCTGAAATCACCCCGGACAAAGCGTTCCAGGACAAGCTGTATCCGTTTACCTGGGATGCCGTACG
TTACAACGGCAAGCTGATTGCTTACCCGATCGCTGTTGAAGCGTTATCGCTGATTTATAACAAAGATCTG
CTGCCGAACCCGCCAAAAACCTGGGAAGAGATCCCGGCGCTGGATAAAGAACTGAAAGCGAAAGGTAAGA
GCGCGCTGATGTTCAACCTGCAAGAACCGTACTTCACCTGGCCGCTGATTGCTGCTGACGGGGGTTATGC
GTTCAAGTATGAAAACGGCAAGTACGACATTAAAGACGTGGGCGTGGATAACGCTGGCGCGAAAGCGGGT
CTGACCTTCCTGGTTGACCTGATTAAAAACAAACACATGAATGCAGACACCGATTACTCCATCGCAGAAG
CTGCCTTTAATAAAGGCGAAACAGCGATGACCATCAACGGCCCGTGGGCATGGTCCAACATCGACACCAG
CAAAGTGAATTATGGTGTAACGGTACTGCCGACCTTCAAGGGTCAACCATCCAAACCGTTCGTTGGCGTG
CTGAGCGCAGGTATTAACGCCGCCAGTCCGAACAAAGAGCTGGCAAAAGAGTTCCTCGAAAACTATCTGC
TGACTGATGAAGGTCTGGAAGCGGTTAATAAAGACAAACCGCTGGGTGCCGTAGCGCTGAAGTCTTACGA
GGAAGAGTTGGCGAAAGATCCACGTATTGCCGCCACTATGGAAAACGCCCAGAAAGGTGAAATCATGCCG
AACATCCCGCAGATGTCCGCTTTCTGGTATGCCGTGCGTACTGCGGTGATCAACGCCGCCAGCGGTCGTC
AGACTGTCGATGAAGCCCTGAAAGACGCGCAGACTAATGGGATCGAGGAAAACCTGTACTTCCAATCCAA
TATGGCCCCAAAGAAGAAGCGGAAGGTCGGTATCCACGGAGTCCCAGCAGCCTACTACGAGAGCCTGACC
AAGCTGTACCCCATCAAGAAAACCATCCGGAACGAGCTGGTGCCCATCGGCAAGACCCTGGAAAACATCA
AGAAGAACAACATCCTGGAAGCCGACGAGGACCGGAAGATCGCCTACATCAGAGTGAAGGCCATCATGGA
CGACTACCACAAGCGGCTGATCAACGAGGCCCTGAGCGGCTTCGCCCTGATCGACCTGGATAAGGCCGCC
AACCTGTACCTGAGCAGAAGCAAGAGCGCCGACGACATCGAGAGCTTCAGCCGGTTCCAGGACAAGCTGC
GGAAGGCCATTGCCAAGAGACTGAGAGAGCACGAGAACTTCGGCAAGATCGGCAACAAGGACATCATCCC
CCTGCTGCAGAAGCTGAGCGAGAACGAGGACGATTACAACGCCCTGGAATCCTTCAAGAACTTCTACACC
TACTTCGAGAGCTACAACGACGTGCGGCTGAACCTGTACAGCGACAAAGAAAAGTCCAGCACCGTGGCCT
ACCGCCTGATCAATGAGAACCTGCCCAGATTCCTGGACAACATCCGGGCCTACGACGCCGTGCAGAAGGC
CGGCATCACAAGCGAGGAACTGAGCAGCGAGGCCCAGGACGGCCTGTTCCTCGTGAACACCTTCAACAAC
GTGCTGATCCAGGATGGCATCAACACCTACAACGAGGATATCGGCAAGCTGAACGTGGCCATCAATCTGT
ACAACCAGAAAAACGCCAGCGTGCAGGGCTTCAGAAAGGTGCCCAAGATGAAGGTGCTGTACAAGCAGAT
CCTGAGCGACCGGGAAGAGTCCTTCATCGACGAGTTCGAGAGCGACACCGAGCTGCTGGACAGCCTGGAA
AGCCACTACGCCAATCTGGCCAAGTACTTCGGCAGCAACAAGGTGCAGCTGCTGTTCACCGCCCTGCGCG
AGTCTAAGGGCGTGAACGTGTACGTGAAGAACGATATCGCCAAGACCAGCTTCAGCAACGTGGTGTTCGG
CAGCTGGTCCCGGATCGACGAGCTGATTAACGGCGAGTACGACGACAACAACAATCGGAAGAAGGACGAG
AAGTACTACGACAAGAGGCAGAAAGAGCTGAAGAAAAACAAGAGCTACACCATCGAGAAGATCATCACCC
TGAGCACCGAGGACGTGGACGTGATCGGCAAGTATATCGAGAAGCTGGAAAGCGACATCGACGATATCCG
GTTCAAGGGCAAGAATTTCTATGAGGCCGTGCTGTGCGGCCACGACCGCAGCAAGAAGCTGTCCAAGAAC
AAGGGCGCCGTGGAAGCCATCAAGGGCTACCTGGACAGCGTGAAGGACTTCGAGCGGGACCTGAAGCTGA
TCAATGGCAGCGGCCAGGAACTGGAAAAGAACCTGGTGGTGTACGGCGAGCAGGAAGCCGTGCTGAGCGA
ACTGAGCGGCATCGACAGCCTGTACAACATGACCCGGAACTACCTGACAAAGAAGCCCTTCAGCACCGAG
AAGATTAAGCTGAACTTCAACAAGCCCACCTTCCTGGACGGCTGGGACTACGGCAACGAGGAAGCCTACC
TGGGCTTCTTCATGATCAAAGAGGGCAACTACTTTCTGGCCGTGATGGACGCCAACTGGAACAAAGAGTT
CAGAAACATCCCCAGCGTGGACAAGAGCGACTGCTACAAGAAAGTGATCTATAAGCAGATCAGCAGCCCC
GAGAAGTCCATCCAGAATCTGATGGTCATCGATGGCAAGACCGTGAAGAAGAACGGCCGGAAAGAGAAAG
AAGGCATCCACAGCGGCGAGAACCTGATTCTGGAAGAACTGAAGAACACCTACCTGCCCAAGAAGATCAA
CGACATCCGGAAGCGGCGGAGCTACCTGAACGGCGACACCTTCTCCAAGAAGGACCTGACCGAGTTCATC
GGCTACTACAAACAGCGCGTGATCGAGTACTACAACGGCTACAGCTTCTACTTCAAGTCCGACGACGACT
ACGCCAGCTTCAAAGAATTTCAGGAAGATGTGGGCCGGCAGGCCTACCAGATCAGCTATGTGGATGTGCC
CGTGTCCTTCGTGGACGACCTGATCAACAGCGGCAAACTGTACCTGTTCCGGGTGTACAACAAGGATTTC
AGCGAGTACAGCAAGGGCAGACTGAACCTGCACACCCTGTACTTCAAGATGCTGTTCGACGAGCGCAACC
TGAAGAATGTGGTGTACAAGCTGAATGGCCAGGCCGAGGTGTTCTACCGGCCCAGCTCTATCAAGAAAGA
GGAACTGATCGTGCACAGAGCCGGCGAGGAAATCAAGAACAAAAACCCCAAGAGAGCCGCCCAGAAGCCC
ACCAGAAGGCTGGACTACGACATTGTGAAGGACCGGCGGTACAGCCAGGATAAGTTCATGCTGCACACCA
GCATCATCATGAACTTTGGCGCCGAGGAAAATGTGTCCTTTAACGACATCGTGAACGGCGTGCTGCGGAA
TGAGGACAAAGTGAATGTGATCGGAATCGACCGGGGCGAGCGGAACCTGCTGTACGTGGTCGTGATTGAC
CCCGAGGGAAAGATCCTGGAACAGCGGAGCCTGAACTGCATCACCGACAGCAACCTGGACATCGAAACCG
ATTACCACAGACTGCTGGACGAGAAAGAGAGCGATAGAAAGATCGCCAGACGGGACTGGACCACAATCGA
GAACATCAAAGAACTGAAGGCCGGCTACCTGAGCCAGGTGGTGCACATTGTGGCCGAACTGGTGCTGAAG
TACAACGCCATCATCTGCCTGGAAGATCTGAATTTCGGCTTCAAGCGGGGCAGACAGAAAGTGGAAAAAC
AGGTGTACCAGAAATTTGAGAAGATGCTGATTGACAAACTGAATTACCTCGTGATGGATAAGAGCCGGGA
ACAGCTGTCCCCTGAGAAGATCTCTGGCGCCCTGAACGCTCTGCAGCTGACCCCCGACTTCAAGAGCTTC
AAGGTGCTGGGAAAGCAGACCGGCATCATCTACTACGTGCCCGCCTACCTGACCAGCAAGATCGACCCCA
TGACCGGCTTTGCCAATCTGTTCTACGTGAAGTATGAGAATGTGGACAAGGCCAAAGAGTTTTTCAGCAA
GTTCGACAGCATCAAGTATAACAAGGACGGCAAGAACTGGAATACCAAGGGCTATTTCGAGTTCGCCTTC
GACTACAAGAAGTTCACCGATAGAGCCTACGGCCGGGTGTCCGAGTGGACCGTGTGTACAGTGGGCGAGA
GAATCATCAAGTTCAAAAACAAAGAGAAGAACAATAGCTACGATGACAAAGTGATCGATCTGACCAACAG
CCTGAAAGAACTGTTCGACTCCTACAAAGTGACCTACGAGTCTGAGGTGGACCTGAAAGACGCTATCCTG
GCCATCGACGACCCCGCCTTCTACCGCGATCTGACAAGACGGCTGCAGCAGACCCTGCAGATGCGGAACA
GCTCCTGCGACGGCAGCCGGGACTACATCATCAGCCCTGTGAAGAACTCCAAGGGCGAGTTCTTCTGCTC
CGACAACAATGACGACACCACCCCCAACGACGCCGACGCCAATGGCGCCTTCAATATCGCCAGAAAGGGC
CTGTGGGTGCTGAACGAGATCAGAAACAGCGAGGAAGGCTCCAAGATCAACCTGGCCATGAGCAACGCCC
AGTGGCTGGAATACGCCCAGGACAACACCATCAAGAGGCCGGCGGCCACGAAGAAGGCCGGCCAGGCCAA
GAAGAAGAAGGGATCCTACCCATACGATGTTCCAGATTACGCTTATCCCTACGACGTGCCTGATTATGCA
TACCCATATGATGTCCCCGACTATGCGCACCACCACCACCACCACTGAGATCCGGCTGCTAACAAAGCCC
GAAAGGAAGCTGAGTTGGCTGCTGCCACCGCTGAGCAATAACTAGCATAACCCCTTGGGGCCTCTAAACG
GGTCTTGAGGGGTTTTTTGCTGAAAGGAGGAACTATATCCGGATTGGCGAATGGG
[124 nt withheld, positions 5516-5639]
C
[91 nt withheld, positions 5641-5731]
A
[49 nt withheld, positions 5733-5781]
CCTTTGACGTTGGAGTCCACGTTCTTT
[37 nt withheld, positions 5809-5845]
ACCCTATCTCGGTCTATTCTTTTGATTTATAAGGGATTTTGCCGATTTCGGCCTATTGGTTAAAAAATGA
GCTGATTTAACAAAAATTTAACGCGAATTTTAACAAACTAGTAACGTTTACAATTTCAGGTGGCACTTTT
CGGGGAAATGTGCGCGGAACCCCTATTTGTTTATTTTTCTAAATACATTCAAATATGTATCCGCTCATGA
ATTAATTCTTAGAAAAACTCATCGAGCATCAAATGAAACTGCAATTTATTCATATCAGGATTATCAATAC
CATATTTTTGAAAAAGCCGTTTCTGTAATGAAGGAGAAAACTCACCGAGGCAGTTCCATAGGATGGCAAG
ATCCTGGTATCGGTCTGCGATTCCGACTCGTCCAACATCAATACAACCTATTAATTTCCCCTCGTCAAAA
ATAAGGTTATCAAGTGAGAAATCACCATGAGTGACGACTGAATCCGGTGAGAATGGCAAAAGTTTATGCA
TTTCTTTCCAGACTTGTTCAACAGGCCAGCCATTACGCTCGTCATCAAAATCACTCGCATCAACCAAACC
GTTATTCATTCGTGATTGCGCCTGAGCGAGACGAAATACGCGATCGCTGTTAAAAGGACAATTACAAACA
GGAATCGAATGCAACCGGCGCAGGAACACTGCCAGCGCATCAACAATGTTTTCACCTGAATCAGGATATT
CTTCTAATACCTGGAATGCTGTTTTCCCGGGGATCGCAGTGGTGAGTAACCATGCATCATCAGGAGTACG
GATAAAATGCTTGATGGTCGGAAGAGGCATAAATTCCGTCAGCCAGTTTAGTCTGACCATCTCATCTGTA
ACATCATTGGCAACGCTACCTTTGCCATGTTTCAGAAACAACTCTGGCGCATCGGGCTTCCCATACAATC
GATAGATTGTCGCACCTGATTGCCCGACATTATCGCGAGCCCATTTATACCCATATAAATCAGCATCCAT
GTTGGAATTTAATCGCGGCCTAGAGCAAGACGTTTCCCGTTGAATATGGCTCATAACACCCCTTGTATTA
CTGTTTATGTAAGCAGACAGTTTTATTGTTCATGACCAAAATCCCTTAACGTGAGTTTTCGTTCCACTGA
GCGTCAGACCCCGTAGAAAAGATCAAAGGATCTTCTTGAGATCCTTTTTTTCTGCGCGTAATCTGCTGCT
TGCAAACAAAAAAACCACCGCTACCAGCGGTGGTTTGTTTGCCGGATCAAGAGCTACCAACTCTTTTTCC
GAAGGTAACTGGCTTCAGCAGAGCGCAGATACCAAATACTGTCCTTCTAGTGTAGCCGTAGTTAGGCCAC
CACTTCAAGAACTCTGTAGCACCGCCTACATACCTCGCTCTGCTAATCCTGTTACCAGTGGCTGCTGCCA
GTGGCGATAAGTCGTGTCTTACCGGGTTGGACTCAAGACGATAGTTACCGGATAAGGCGCAGCGGTCGGG
CTGAACGGGGGGTTCGTGCACACAGCCCAGCTTGGAGCGAACGACCTACACCGAACTGAGATACCTACAG
CGTGAGCTATGAGAAAGCGCCACGCTTCCCGAAGGGAGAAAGGCGGACAGGTATCCGGTAAGCGGCAGGG
TCGGAACAGGAGAGCGCACGAGGGAGCTTCCAGGGGGAAACGCCTGGTATCTTTATAGTCCTGTCGGGTT
TCGCCACCTCTGACTTGAGCGTCGATTTTTGTGATGCTCGTCAGGGGGGCGGAGCCTATGGAAAAACGCC
AGCAACGCGGCCTTTTTACGGTTCCTGGCCTTTTGCTGGCCTTTTGCTCACATGTTCTTTCCTGCGTTAT
CCCCTGATTCTGTGGATAACCGTATTACCGCCTTTGAGTGAGCTGATACCGCTCGCCGCAGCCGAACGAC
CGAGCGCAGCGAGTCAGTGAGCGAGGAAGCGGAAGAGCGCCTGATGCGGTATTTTCTCCTTACGCATCTG
TGCGGTATTTCACACCGCAATGGTGCACTCTCAGTACAATCTGCTCTGATGCCGCATAGTTAAGCCAGTA
TACACTCCGCTATCGCTACGTGACTGGGTCATGGCTGCGCCCCGACACCCGCCAACACCCGCTGACGCGC
CCTGACGGGCTTGTCTGCTCCCGGCATCCGCTTACAGACAAGCTGTGACCGTCTCCGGGAGCTGCATGTG
TCAGAGGTTTTCACCGTCATCACCGAAACGCGCGAGGCAGCTGCGGTAAAGCTCATCAGCGTGGTCGTGA
AGCGATTCACAGATGTCTGCCTGTTCATCCGCGTCCAGCTCGTTGAGTTTCTCCAGAAGCGTTAATGTCT
GGCTTCTGATAAAGCGGGCCATGTTAAGGGCGGTTTTTTCCTGTTTGGTCACTGATGCCTCCGTGTAAGG
GGGATTTCTGTTCATGGGGGTAATGATACCGATGAAACGAGAGAGGATGCTCACGATACGGGTTACTGAT
GATGAACATGCCCGGTTACTGGAACGTTGTGAGGGTAAACAACTGGCGGTATGGATGCGGCGGGACCAGA
GAAAAATCACTCAGGGTCAATGCCAGCGCTTCGTTAATACAGATGTAGGTGTTCCACAGGGTAGCCAGCA
GCATCCTGCGATGCAGATCCGGAACATAATGGTGCAGGGCGCTGACTTCCGCGTTTCCAGACTTTACGAA
ACACGGAAACCGAAGACCATTCATGTTGTTGCTCAGGTCGCAGACGTTTTGCAGCAGCAGTCGCTTCACG
TTCGCTCGCGTATCGGTGATTCATTCTGCTAACCAGTAAGGCAACCCCGCCAGCCTAGCCGGGTCCTCAA
CGACAGGAGCACGATCATGCGCACCCGTGGGGCCGCCATGCCGGCGATAATGGCCTGCTTCTCGCCGAAA
CGTTTGGTGGCGGGACCAGTGACGAAGGCTTGAGCGAGGGCGTGCAAGATTCCGAATACCGCAAGCGACA
GGCCGATCATCGTCGCGCTCCAGCGAAAGCGGTCCTCGCCGAAAATGACCCAGAGCGCTGCCGGCACCTG
TCCTACGAGTTGCATGATAAAGAAGACAGTCATAAGTGCGGCGACGATAGTCATGCCCCGCGCCCACCGG
AAGGAGCTGACTGGGTTGAAGGCTCTCAAGGGCATCGGTCGAGATCCCGGTGCCTAATGAGTGAGCTAAC
TTACATTAATTGCGTTGCGCTCACTGCCCGCTTTCCAGTCGGGAAACCTGTCGTGCCAGCTGCATTAATG
AATCGGCCAACGCGCGGGGAGAGGCGGTTTGCGTATTGGGCGCCAGGGTGGTTTTTCTTTTCACCAGTGA
GACGGGCAACAGCTGATTGCCCTTCACCGCCTGGCCCTGAGAGAGTTGCAGCAAGCGGTCCACGCTGGTT
TGCCCCAGCAGGCGAAAATCCTGTTTGATGGTGGTTAACGGCGGGATATAACATGAGCTGTCTTCGGTAT
CGTCGTATCCCACTACCGAGATATCCGCACCAACGCGCAGCCCGGACTCGGTAATGGCGCGCATTGCGCC
CAGCGCCATCTGATCGTTGGCAACCAGCATCGCAGTGGGAACGATACCCTCATTCAGCATTTGCATGGTT
TGTTGAAAACCGGACATGGCACTCCAGTCGCCTTCCCGTTCCGCTATCGGCTGAATTTGATTGCGAGTGA
GATATTTATGCCAGCCAGCCAGACGCAGACGCGCCGAGACAGAACTTAATGGGCCCGCTAACAGCGCGAT
TTGCTGGTGACCCAATGCGACCAGATGCTCCACGCCCAGTCGCGTACCGTCTTCATGGGAGAAAATAATA
CTGTTGATGGGTGTCTGGTCAGAGACATCAAGAAATAACGCCGGAACATTAGTGCAGGCAGCTTCCACAG
CAATGGCATCCTGGTCATCCAGCGGATAGTTAATGATCAGCCCACTGACGCGTTGCGCGAGAAGATTGTG
CACCGCCGCTTTACAGGCTTCGACGCCGCTTCGTTCTACCATCGACACCACCACGCTGGCACCCAGTTGA
TCGGCGCGAGATTTAATCGCCGCGACAATTTGCGACGGCGCGTGCAGGGCCAGACTGGAGGTGGCAACGC
CAATCAGCAACGACTGTTTGCCCGCCAGTTGTTGTGCCACGCGGTTGGGAATGTAATTCAGCTCCGCCAT
CGCCGCTTCCACTTTTTCCCGCGTTTTCGCAGAAACGTGGCTGGCCTGGTTCACCACGCGGGAAACGGTC
TGATAAGAGACACCGGCATACTCTGCGACATCGTATAACGTTACTGGTTTCACATTCACCACCCTGAATT
GACTCTCTTCCGGGCGCTATCATGCCATACCGCGAAAGGTTTTGCGCCATTCGATGGTGTCCGGGATCTC
GACGCTCTCCCTTATGCGACTCCTGCATTAGGAAGCAGCCCAGTAGTAGGTTGAGGCCGTTGAGCACCGC
CGCCGCAAGGAATGGTGCATG
Features (pLannotate 1.2.2; 22 found; start..end, strand, type, name):
    209..227     +  promoter       T7 promoter: promoter for bacteriophage T7 RNA polymerase
    228..252     +  protein_bind   lac operator: The lac repressor binds to the lac operator to inhibit transcription in E. coli. This inhibition can be relieved by adding lactose or isopropyl-β-D-thiogalactopyranoside (IPTG). lac repressor encoded by lacI
    267..289     +  RBS            RBS: efficient ribosome binding site from bacteriophage T7 gene 10 (Olins and Rangwala, 1989)
    308..325     +  CDS            6xHis: 6xHis affinity tag
    335..1435    +  CDS            MBP: maltose binding protein from E. coli; malE (mutated); This version of the gene does not encode a signal sequence, so MBP will remain in the cytosol.
   1448..1464    +  CDS            TEV site (fragment): tobacco etch virus (TEV) protease recognition and cleavage site
   5267..5346    +  CDS            3xHA (fragment): three tandem HA epitope tags
   5348..5365    +  CDS            9xHis (fragment): 9xHis affinity tag
   5375..5424    +  CDS            SET1 (fragment): solubility-enhancement tag derived from T7 phage gene 10B
   5432..5479    +  terminator     T7 terminator: transcription terminator for bacteriophage T7 RNA polymerase
   5516..5944    +  rep_origin     f1 ori (sequence partly withheld): f1 bacteriophage origin of replication; arrow indicates direction of (+) strand synthesis
   5998..6055    +  promoter       AmpR promoter (fragment): bla
   6064..6879    -  CDS            KanR: aminoglycoside phosphotransferase; aph(3')-Ia; confers resistance to kanamycin in bacteria or G418 (Geneticin®) in eukaryotes
   7001..7589    +  rep_origin     ori: high-copy-number ColE1/pMB1/pBR322/pUC origin of replication
   7775..7914    -  misc_feature   bom: basis of mobility region from pBR322
   8016..8207    -  CDS            rop: Rop protein, which maintains plasmids at low copy number; rop
   8224..8604    +  CDS            YPB1_ECOLX: Protein predicted: Swiss-Prot protein existence level 4. From Escherichia coli.
   8676..8967    -  CDS            TcR (fragment): tetracycline efflux protein; tet; confers resistance to tetracycline
   8982..9003    -  protein_bind   CAP binding site: CAP binding activates transcription in the presence of cAMP. E. coli catabolite activator protein
   9016..10098   -  CDS            lacI: lac repressor; lacI; The lac repressor binds to the lac operator to inhibit transcription in E. coli. This inhibition can be relieved by adding lactose or isopropyl-β-D-thiogalactopyranoside (IPTG).
  10099..10176   -  promoter       lacI promoter: lacI
  10184..187     -  CDS            TcR (fragment) (across the origin): tetracycline efflux protein; tet; confers resistance to tetracycline
