[The description below was written by a language model from this plasmid's Addgene catalogue record and pLannotate feature annotations shown in this document.]
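Description:
6xHis-MBP-huBfCas12a is a pET-family bacterial expression plasmid of about 10.3 kb for producing recombinant Cas12a (Cpf1) from Butyrivibrio fibrisolvens in E. coli. It replicates from a ColE1/pBR322-type origin accompanied by the bom region and the rop gene, which restrains copy number, and it also carries an f1 phage origin. Selection is by kanamycin through an aph(3')-Ia cassette. The short tetracycline-resistance fragments in the annotation appear to be non-functional pBR322 remnants.

Expression is driven by a T7 promoter followed directly by a lac operator and the T7 gene 10 ribosome binding site. A plasmid-borne lacI gene supplies repressor, so transcription is IPTG-inducible and requires a host that provides T7 RNA polymerase, such as a DE3 lysogen. The open reading frame begins with a 6xHis tag, a cytosolic maltose-binding protein lacking its signal sequence, and a TEV protease site. Together these allow affinity purification, improved solubility and later removal of the N-terminal fusion partner. The roughly 3.7 kb huBfCas12a coding sequence lies in the unannotated stretch between the TEV site and the C-terminal tags. The "hu" prefix probably indicates human codon optimisation, although the record does not say so. According to the catalogue, the C-terminus carries an NLS, 3xHA and another 6xHis; the feature table detects the HA and His tags but not the NLS. A T7 terminator closes the unit.

The plasmid was assembled by Gibson cloning and is intended for purifying BfCas12a protein. The associated work compares 22 Cas12a orthologs for CRISPR-based nucleic acid detection in clinical samples.
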