Addgene plasmid #174672: 6xHis-MBP-huBfCas12a
Purpose: Expresses 6xHis-MBP tagged BfCas12a
Depositing lab: Piyush Jain. Depositing organization: University of Florida. Publication: A Combinatorial Approach towards Adaptability of 22 Functional Cas12a Orthologs for Nucleic Acid Detection in Clinical Samples. Nguyen LT, Macaluso NC, Jain PK. medRxiv 2021.07.21 10.1101/2021.07.21.21260653.
Backbone
  Vector backbone: pET
  Backbone manufacturer: Scott Gradia Lab
  Backbone size w/o insert (bp): 6462
  Vector type: Bacterial Expression, CRISPR, Synthetic Biology
Growth in bacteria
  Bacterial resistance: Kanamycin, 50 μg/mL
  Growth temperature: 37°C
  Growth strain: DH5alpha
  Growth instructions: Use of strain Rosetta™ 2(DE3)pLysS for expression is highly recommended
  Copy number: Unknown
Gene/Insert
  Gene/Insert name: huBfCas12a (alt name: huBfCpf1)
  Species: Butyrivibrio fibrisolvens
  Insert size (bp): 3694
  Promoter: T7
  Tag / fusion protein: 6xHis, MBP, TEV (N terminal on insert); NLS, 6xHis, 3xHA (C terminal on insert)
  Cloning method: Gibson Cloning
Terms and licenses: Academic/Nonprofit Terms; Industry Terms: Not Available to Industry
Depositor comments: The vector is obtained from Scott Gradia Lab (Addgene #29656) while the gene is obtained from Feng Zhang Lab (Addgene #92301) . Read the preprint on medRxiv here: https://www.medrxiv.org/content/10.1101/2021.07.21.21260653v1
How to cite: 6xHis-MBP-huBfCas12a was a gift from Piyush Jain (Addgene plasmid # 174672 ; http://n2t.net/addgene:174672 ; RRID:Addgene_174672)
